Addgene plasmid #119636: pC0.167
Purpose: Level 0 Part. Insertion site
Depositing lab: Alistair McCormick. Depositing organization: University of Edinburgh. Publication: CyanoGate: A Modular Cloning Suite for Engineering Cyanobacteria Based on the Plant MoClo Syntax. Vasudevan R, Gale GAR, Schiavon AA, Puzorjov A, Malin J, Gillespie MD, Vavitsas K, Zulkower V, Wang B, Howe CJ, Lea-Smith DJ, McCormick AJ. Plant Physiol. 2019 May;180(1):39-55. doi: 10.1104/pp.18.01401. Epub 2019 Feb 28. PubMed 30819783.
Backbone
  Vector backbone: pICH41295
  Backbone size w/o insert (bp): 2247
  Vector type: Synthetic Biology
Growth in bacteria
  Bacterial resistance: Spectinomycin, 50 μg/mL
  Growth temperature: 37°C
  Growth strain: DH5alpha
  Copy number: High Copy
Gene/Insert
  Gene/Insert name: 6803 NS2 Up Flank
  Insert size (bp): 800
  Mutation: non functional/large non-specific insertion
  Cloning method: Restriction Enzyme; 5′ cloning site BpiI (destroyed during cloning); 3′ cloning site BpiI (destroyed during cloning)
  Sequencing primers: 5′ ttgagtgagctgataccgct; 3′ GTCTCATGAGCGGATACATATTTGAATG
Terms and licenses: Academic/Nonprofit Terms; Industry Terms: Not Available to Industry
Depositor comments: This plasmid harbors a large non-specific insertion and, as a result, is non-functional. Upstream and downstream sequence may still be useful. Synechocystis sp. PCC 6803, sequence upstream of slr1396. Please visit https://www.biorxiv.org/content/10.1101/426700v1 for bioRxiv preprint.
How to cite: pC0.167 was a gift from Alistair McCormick (Addgene plasmid # 119636 ; http://n2t.net/addgene:119636 ; RRID:Addgene_119636)
