[The description below was written by a language model from this plasmid's Addgene catalogue record and pLannotate feature annotations shown in this document.]
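Description:
pC0.167 is a Level 0 part plasmid from the CyanoGate modular cloning suite, which extends the plant MoClo Golden Gate syntax to cyanobacteria. It is built on the pICH41295 Level 0 acceptor backbone (about 2.2 kb) and is classed as a synthetic biology vector. In E. coli it replicates from a high-copy ColE1/pUC-type origin and is selected with spectinomycin through the aadA aminoglycoside adenylyltransferase gene. The short integrase and gentamicin acetyltransferase fragments annotated just upstream of aadA are likely remnants of the resistance cassette's source rather than functional genes.

The intended insert is an 800 bp "6803 NS2 Up Flank": sequence from Synechocystis sp. PCC 6803 lying upstream of slr1396. It was cloned with BpiI, and both sites were destroyed in the process. In this system, such an upstream flank would be paired with a matching downstream flank to form homology arms that direct integration of assembled cassettes into the NS2 insertion site by homologous recombination.

The depositor states, however, that this plasmid carries a large non-specific insertion and is non-functional, though the sequence upstream and downstream of the insertion may still be useful. The sequenced record agrees with this: at 4,391 nt it is well above the roughly 3 kb expected from backbone plus insert. The insert region also contains an RNA-OUT annotation, an antisense RNA associated with the IS10 insertion element, which hints at a transposition event, although the record does not identify the insertion. The flank itself is not annotated in the feature table.
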