Features (pLannotate 1.2.2; 7 found; start..end, strand, type, name):
    110..214     +  promoter       AmpR promoter: bla
    205..285     -  CDS            int (fragment): INT2_ECOLX - Protein inferred from homology: Swiss-Prot protein existence level 3. Putative integrase believed to be involved in the insertion of antibiotic resistance genes into plasmids and transposons. From Escherichia coli.
    373..429     +  CDS            GmR (fragment): gentamycin acetyltransferase; aacC1; confers resistance to gentamycin
    436..1224    +  CDS            aadA: S3AD_ECOLX - Experimental evidence at protein level: Swiss-Prot protein existence level 1. Mediates bacterial resistance to the antibiotics streptomycin and spectinomycin. From Escherichia coli.
   1398..1986    +  rep_origin     ori: high-copy-number ColE1/pMB1/pBR322/pUC origin of replication
   2169..2218    +  CDS            lacI (fragment): lac repressor; lacI; The lac repressor binds to the lac operator to inhibit transcription in E. coli. This inhibition can be relieved by adding lactose or isopropyl-β-D-thiogalactopyranoside (IPTG).
   3907..3976    +  ncRNA          RNA-OUT: Accession: RF00240 - RNA-OUT
>Addgene plasmid #119636 | pC0.167 | addgene full sequence | sequence record 257116 | Addgene NGS Result
GTGGCTCTTCAGTGGACGAAAGGGCCTCGTGATACGCCTATTTTTATAGGTTAATGTCATGATAATAATG
GTTTCTTAGACGTCAGGTGGCACTTTTCGGGGAAATGTGCGCGGAACCCCTATTTGTTTATTTTTCTAAA
TACATTCAAATATGTATCCGCTCATGAGACAATAACCCTGATAAATGCTTCAATAATATTGAAAAAGGAA
GAGTATGCGCTCACGCAACTGGTCCAGAACCTTGACCGAACGCAGCGGTGGTAACGGCGCAGTGGCGGTT
TTCATGGCTTGTTATGACTGTTTTTTTTTGGGGTACAGTCTATGCCTCGGGCATCCAAGCAGCAAGCGCG
TTACGCCGTGGGTCGATGTTTGATGTTATGGAGCAGCAACGATGTTACGCAGCAGGGCAGTCGCCCTAAA
ACAAAGTTAAACATCATGAGGGAAGCGGTGATCGCCGAAGTATCGACTCAACTATCAGAGGTAGTTGGCG
TCATCGAGCGCCATCTCGAACCGACGTTGCTGGCCGTACATTTGTACGGCTCCGCAGTGGATGGCGGCCT
GAAGCCACACAGCGATATTGATTTGCTGGTTACGGTGACCGTAAGGCTTGATGAAACAACGCGGCGAGCT
TTGATCAACGACCTTTTGGAAACTTCGGCTTCCCCTGGAGAGAGCGAGATTCTCCGCGCTGTAGAAGTCA
CCATTGTTGTGCACGACGACATCATTCCGTGGCGTTATCCAGCTAAGCGCGAACTGCAATTTGGAGAATG
GCAGCGCAATGACATTCTTGCAGGTATCTTCGAGCCAGCCACGATCGACATTGATCTGGCTATCTTGCTG
ACAAAAGCAAGAGAACATAGCGTTGCCTTGGTAGGTCCAGCGGCGGAGGAACTCTTTGATCCGGTTCCTG
AACAGGATCTATTTGAGGCGCTAAATGAAACCTTAACGCTATGGAACTCGCCGCCCGACTGGGCTGGCGA
TGAGCGAAATGTAGTGCTTACGTTGTCCCGCATTTGGTACAGCGCAGTAACCGGCAAAATCGCGCCGAAG
GATGTCGCTGCCGACTGGGCAATGGAGCGCCTGCCGGCCCAGTATCAGCCCGTCATACTTGAAGCTAGAC
AGGCTTATCTTGGACAAGAAGAAGATCGCTTGGCCTCGCGCGCAGATCAGTTGGAAGAATTTGTCCATTA
CGTAAAAGGCGAGATCACCAAGGTAGTCGGCAAATAACTGTCAGACCAAGTTTACTCATATATACTTTAG
ATTGATTTAAAACTTCATTTTTAATTTAAAAGGATCTAGGTGAAGATCCTTTTTGATAATCTCATGACCA
AAATCCCTTAACGTGAGTTTTCGTTCCACTGAGCGTCAGACCCCGTAGAAAAGATCAAAGGATCTTCTTG
AGATCCTTTTTTTCTGCGCGTAATCTGCTGCTTGCAAACAAAAAAACCACCGCTACCAGCGGTGGTTTGT
TTGCCGGATCAAGAGCTACCAACTCTTTTTCCGAAGGTAACTGGCTTCAGCAGAGCGCAGATACCAAATA
CTGTTCTTCTAGTGTAGCCGTAGTTAGGCCACCACTTCAAGAACTCTGTAGCACCGCCTACATACCTCGC
TCTGCTAATCCTGTTACCAGTGGCTGCTGCCAGTGGCGATAAGTCGTGTCTTACCGGGTTGGACTCAAGA
CGATAGTTACCGGATAAGGCGCAGCGGTCGGGCTGAACGGGGGGTTCGTGCACACAGCCCAGCTTGGAGC
GAACGACCTACACCGAACTGAGATACCTACAGCGTGAGCTATGAGAAAGCGCCACGCTTCCCGAAGGGAG
AAAGGCGGACAGGTATCCGGTAAGCGGCAGGGTCGGAACAGGAGAGCGCACGAGGGAGCTTCCAGGGGGA
AACGCCTGGTATCTTTATAGTCCTGTCGGGTTTCGCCACCTCTGACTTGAGCGTCGATTTTTGTGATGCT
CGTCAGGGGGGCGGAGCCTATGGAAAAACGCCAGCAACGCGGCCTTTTTACGGTTCCTGGCCTTTTGCTG
GCCTTTTGCTCACATGTTCTTTCCTGCGTTATCCCCTGATTCTGTGGATAACCGTATTACCGCCTTTGAG
TGAGCTGATACCGCTCGCCGCAGCCGAACGACCGAGCGCAGCGAGTCAGTGAGCGAGGAAGCGGAAGAGC
GCCCAATACGCAAACCGCCTCTCCCCGCGCGTTGGCCGATTCATTAATCACTCTGTGGTCTCAGGAGTTT
GCTGAAGCGTTAAAGTTAGAAGTCCCGATTATTTCCCTCACCAGGGATGGTTTTGCGGAAGCGCAAGTTT
TACTGGCAGGTTTGCAGAACTACGGAGAGCACCAAATTGTGCCCCACCAGCAATTTTTCGCCGGCAACTG
GGATTTTTTGTTGGAAAGCCCCCAAAAACCTAGGTTGGATCAGAAGTTAGACAAACATGGCGATCGCCAG
ATAGCAGAAAAAATCGTCGCCCAAATTAGTTGATTTTGTCCCCCAACTCGGAAAAAGTCAGGGGATTTTG
GTAAACCATAAACCTGGGGTTAACCTCTGGGAAGCCGTTCATGGTTGTTCATGCCGTATGCTTTTACGAT
CTAAATGCTATCTGACACCTCCGTTGACTTAATAAAACTTAATCCAAATAATTTGACTTAGTGGTTCTTT
TCAGGCATTCTCTCAGCATTAGAAGGCTGAGTACTGAGAGATCCCCTCATAATTTCCCCAAAGCGTAACC
ATGTGTGAATAAATTTTGAGCTAGTAGGGTTGCAGCCACGAGTAAGTCTTCCCTTGTTATTGTGTAGCCA
GAATGCCGCAAAACTTCCATGCCTAAGCGAACTGTTGAGAGTACGTTTCGATTTCTGACTGTGTTAGCCT
GGAAGTGCTTGTCCCAACCTTGTTTCTGAGCATGAACGCCCGCAAGCCAACATGTTAGTTGAAGCATCAG
GGCGATTAGCAGCATGATATCAAAACGCTCTGAGCTGCTCGTTCGGCTATGGCGTAGGCCTAGTCCGTAG
GCAGGACTTTTCAAGTCTCGGAAGGTTTCTTCAATCTGCATTCGCTTCGAATAGATATTAACAAGTTGTT
TGGGTGTTCGAATTTCAACAGGTAAGTTAGTTGCTAGAACCCATGGCTCCTTTGCCGACGCTGAGTAGAT
TTTAGGTGACGGGTGGTGACAATGAGTCCGTGTCGAGCGCTGATTTTTTCGGCCTTTAGAGCGAGATTTA
TACAATAGAATTTGGCATGAGATTGGATTGCTTTTAGTCAGCCTCTTATAGCCTAAAGTCTTTGAGTGAC
TAGATGACATATCATGTAAGTTGCTGATAGGTTTCCAGTTTTCCGCTCCTAGGTCTGCATATTGTACTTT
TCCTCTTACTCGACTTAACCAGTACCAACCCAGCTTCTCAACGGATTTATACCATGGCACTTTAAAGCCA
GCATCACTGACAATGAGCGGTGTGGTGTTACTCGGTAGAATGCTCGCAAGGTCGGCTAGAAATTGGTCAT
GAGCTTTCTTTGAACATTGCTCTGAAAGCGGGAACGCTTTCTCATAAAGAGTAACAGAACGACCGTGTAG
TGCGACTGAAGCTCGCAATACCATAAGTCGTTTTTGCTCACGAATATCAGACCAGTCAACAAGTACAATG
GGCATCGTATTGCCCGAACAGATAAAGCTAGCATGCCAACGGTATACAGCGAGTCGCTCTTTGTGGAGGT
GACGATTACCTAACAATCGGTCGATTCGTTTGATGTTATGTTTTGTTCTCGCTTTGGTTGGCAGGTTACG
GCCAAGTTCGGTAAGAGTGAGAGTTTTACAGTCAAGTAATGCGTGGCAAGCCAACGTTAAGCTGTTGAGT
CGTTTTAAGTGTAATTCGGGGCAGAATTGGTAAAGAGAGTCGTGTAAAATATCGAGTTCGCACATCTTGT
TGTCTGATTATTGATTTTTCGCGAAACCATTTGATCATATGACAAGATGTGTATCCACCTTAACTTAATG
ATTTTTACCAAAATCATTAGGGGATTCATCAGGGCTGAGTATGGGTTTTAATGCTGTTTATCCTTACAAG
TTAAGTGATAAATGTGCATTAAGGATTCCCATTGCAGTCTAATTACTGGTTAGCTGCAAATAAAAAATGA
AAAAACCAGATATTGATGTGTATTGCAATGTAATGGAAGAAATCAAGCGACGAACAGGCGTTATCGATTT
TTTTCTATCTGGTAATGGTCACGCTTTATGTGAACCTACAACACTGGAATCAATTGCGCTGCAAATCAGG
AAAATCCTAGAGCTAATAGCTATGGCGTCACTTGTAGCAAACGAAAAAGAATACAAAAAGGTATATTCCA
ATTTTGCCAGCGCATGGAATGCAGAATATTTACTAAATGTGAGACCACGAA
