>Addgene plasmid #119636 | pC0.167 | depositor partial sequence | sequence record 248911 | 6803 NS2 Up Flank
TTTGCTGAAGCGTTAAAGTTAGAAGTCCCGATTATTTCCCTCACCAGGGATGGTTTTGCGGAAGCGCAAG
TTTTACTGGCAGGTTTGCAGAACTACGGAGAGCACCAAATTGTGCCCCACCAGCAATTTTTCGCCGGCAA
CTGGGATTTTTTGTTGGAAAGCCCCCAAAAACCTAGGTTGGATCAGAAGTTAGACAAACATGGCGATCGC
CAGATAGCAGAAAAAATCGTCGCCCAAATTAGTTGATTTTGTCCCCCAACTCGGAAAAAGTCAGGGGATT
TTGGTAAACCATAAACCTGGGGTTAACCTCTGGGAAGCCGTTCATGGTTGTTCATGCCGTATGCTTTTAC
GATCTAAATGCTATCTGACACCTCCGTTGACTTAATAAAACTTAATCCAAATAATTTGACTTAGTGGTTC
TTTTCAGGCATTCTCTCAGCATTAGAAGGCTGAGTATGGGTTTTAATGCTGTTTATCCTTACAAGTTAAG
TGATAAATGTGCATTAAGGATTCCCATTGCAGTCTAATTACTGGTTAGCTGCAAATAAAAAATGAAAAAA
CCAGATATTGATGTGTATTGCAATGTAATGGAAGAAATCAAGCGACGAACAGGCGTTATCGATTTTTTTC
TATCTGGTAATGGTCACGCTTTATGTGAACCTACAACACTGGAATCAATTGCGCTGCAAATCAGGAAAAT
CCTAGAGCTAATAGCTATGGCGTCACTTGTAGCAAACGAAAAAGAATACAAAAAGGTATATTCCAATTTT
GCCAGCGCATGGAATGCAGAATATTTACTA
